Addgene plasmid #199771: pET28a-cMSPdH5
Purpose: Expresses split-intein fused MSPdH5 for circularization during expression (external His-Tag)
Depositing lab: Franz Hagn. Depositing organization: Technische Universitaet Muenchen (TUM). Publication: A Split-Intein-Based Method for the Efficient Production of Circularized Nanodiscs for Structural Studies of Membrane Proteins. Miehling J, Goricanec D, Hagn F. Chembiochem. 2018 Sep 17;19(18):1927-1933. doi: 10.1002/cbic.201800345. Epub 2018 Jul 30. PubMed 29947468.
Backbone
  Vector backbone: pET28a
  Backbone size w/o insert (bp): 5369
  Total vector size (bp): 6392
  Vector type: Bacterial Expression
Growth in bacteria
  Bacterial resistance: Kanamycin, 50 μg/mL
  Growth temperature: Room Temperature
  Growth strain: DH5alpha
  Copy number: High Copy
Gene/Insert
  Gene/Insert name: cMSPdH5 (alt name: Circular Membrane Scaffold Protein Helix 5 deletion)
  Species: Synthetic
  Insert size (bp): 1023
  Mutation: external His-Tags flanking the C and N termini
  Tag / fusion protein: His6-Tag (N terminal on insert); His6-Tag (C terminal on insert)
  Cloning method: Ligation Independent Cloning
  Sequencing primers: 5′ T7 Promotor; 3′ T7 Terminator
Terms and licenses: Academic/Nonprofit Terms; Industry Terms: Not Available to Industry
How to cite: pET28a-cMSPdH5 was a gift from Franz Hagn (Addgene plasmid # 199771 ; http://n2t.net/addgene:199771 ; RRID:Addgene_199771)
