[The description below was written by a language model from this plasmid's Addgene catalogue record and pLannotate feature annotations shown in this document.]
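Description:
pET28a-cMSPdH5 is a bacterial expression plasmid built on the pET28a backbone for producing a circularized membrane scaffold protein in E. coli. It replicates from a ColE1/pMB1-type origin accompanied by the rop gene and the bom region, is selected with kanamycin through the aph(3')-Ia marker, and also carries an f1 origin. The catalogue lists it as high copy, although rop is normally associated with reduced copy number. Expression is driven by a T7 promoter with an adjacent lac operator and the T7 gene 10 ribosome binding site, and ends at the T7 terminator. The plasmid-borne lacI gene keeps the cassette repressed until IPTG is added, so a host supplying T7 RNA polymerase is needed.

The synthetic insert encodes MSPdH5, an apolipoprotein A-I-derived scaffold protein lacking helix 5, placed between the halves of a split intein. The annotation detects the APOA1-like segment and, downstream of it, a DnaE N-intein fragment. The complementary C-intein half is presumably in the unannotated stretch between the TEV protease site and the scaffold sequence, but the table does not label it. With the intein halves arranged this way, splicing joins the two ends of the scaffold protein during expression and gives a covalently closed ring. His tags sit outside the inteins at both termini, so they stay on the excised intein fragments and on unspliced precursor rather than on the circular product, which can help in separating these species. The construct is intended for making circularized nanodiscs for structural studies of membrane proteins. The sequenced record is 6,225 nt, somewhat shorter than the 6,392 bp stated in the catalogue.
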