Features (pLannotate 1.2.2; 22 found; start..end, strand, type, name):
     26..73      -  terminator     T7 terminator: transcription terminator for bacteriophage T7 RNA polymerase
     81..130     -  CDS            SET1 (fragment): solubility-enhancement tag derived from T7 phage gene 10B
    140..157     -  CDS            9xHis (fragment): 9xHis affinity tag
    188..487     -  CDS            dnaE-N (fragment): DPO3A_SYNY3 - Experimental evidence at protein level: Swiss-Prot protein existence level 1. DNA polymerase III is a complex, multichain enzyme responsible for most of the replicative synthesis in bacteria. This DNA polymerase also exhibits 3' to 5' exonuclease activity. The alpha chain is the DNA polymerase (By similarity). From Synechocystis sp. (strain PCC 6803 / Kazusa).
    491..991     -  CDS            APOA1 (fragment): APOA1_PONAB - Experimental evidence at protein level: Swiss-Prot protein existence level 1. Participates in the reverse transport of cholesterol from tissues to the liver for excretion by promoting cholesterol efflux from tissues and by acting as a cofactor for the lecithin cholesterol acyltransferase (LCAT). As part of the SPAP complex, activates spermatozoa motility (By similarity). From Pongo abelii (Sumatran orangutan) (Pongo pygmaeus abelii).
   1109..1129    -  CDS            TEV site: tobacco etch virus (TEV) protease recognition and cleavage site
   1129..1147    -  CDS            capTEV™ (fragment): composite tag for in vivo biotinylation, TEV protease cleavage, and 6xHis tagging
   1166..1188    -  RBS            RBS: efficient ribosome binding site from bacteriophage T7 gene 10 (Olins and Rangwala, 1989)
   1203..1227    -  protein_bind   lac operator: The lac repressor binds to the lac operator to inhibit transcription in E. coli. This inhibition can be relieved by adding lactose or isopropyl-β-D-thiogalactopyranoside (IPTG). lac repressor encoded by lacI
   1228..1246    -  promoter       T7 promoter: promoter for bacteriophage T7 RNA polymerase
   1268..1547    +  CDS            TcR (fragment): tetracycline efflux protein; tet; confers resistance to tetracycline
   1555..1632    +  promoter       lacI promoter: lacI
   1633..2715    +  CDS            lacI: lac repressor; lacI; The lac repressor binds to the lac operator to inhibit transcription in E. coli. This inhibition can be relieved by adding lactose or isopropyl-β-D-thiogalactopyranoside (IPTG).
   2728..2749    +  protein_bind   CAP binding site: CAP binding activates transcription in the presence of cAMP. E. coli catabolite activator protein
   2764..3055    +  CDS            TcR (fragment): tetracycline efflux protein; tet; confers resistance to tetracycline
   3127..3507    -  CDS            YPB1_ECOLX: Protein predicted: Swiss-Prot protein existence level 4. From Escherichia coli.
   3524..3715    +  CDS            rop: Rop protein, which maintains plasmids at low copy number; rop
   3817..3956    +  misc_feature   bom: basis of mobility region from pBR322
   4142..4730    -  rep_origin     ori: high-copy-number ColE1/pMB1/pBR322/pUC origin of replication
   4852..5667    +  CDS            KanR: aminoglycoside phosphotransferase; aph(3')-Ia; confers resistance to kanamycin in bacteria or G418 (Geneticin®) in eukaryotes
   5676..5733    -  promoter       AmpR promoter (fragment): bla
   5786..6214    -  rep_origin     f1 ori (sequence partly withheld): f1 bacteriophage origin of replication; arrow indicates direction of (+) strand synthesis
>Addgene plasmid #199771 | pET28a-cMSPdH5 | addgene full sequence | sequence record 419190 | Addgene NGS Result
ATCCGGATATAGTTCCTCCTTTCAGCAAAAAACCCCTCAAGACCCGTTTAGAGGCCCCAAGGGGTTATGC
TAGTTATTGCTCAGCGGTGGCAGCAGCCAACTCAGCTTCCTTTCGGGCTTTGTTAGCAGCCGGATCTCAG
TGGTGGTGGTGGTGGTGCTCGAGTGCGGCCGCAAGCTTGTCATTCGGCAGGTTGTCAACGCGCATCAGAT
CCAGTTCACGTTCGAAGATTTCATCAATCGGCAGCATTTGACCGTCCACCGTCATAAATTTGTGATCTTT
GGTGGCGCGGATCAGAGAACCATCTTCCAGACAATATTCAAACACTTCCTGTTCGCCACGGTCATGCCAT
TGCGCGACCGGCTGCGTGTAAATGTTGCCATTGTTGTCAACGCTATACACGGTGCATTCAATGCGTTTTT
CCACAATTTTACCAATCGGCAGCAGACCGTATTCCACCGTCAGGATTTCCGTTTCATAGGACAGACAACC
CTGGGTGTTCAGTTTTTTGGTATACTCTTCCAGCGCGCTCAGAAAGCTCACTTTAAAGCTTTCCAGCACC
GGCAGCAGGCCCTGACGCAGATCTTCCAGCGCCGGTTTCGCTTTTTCGCTCAGGGTGCTCAGATGTTCGG
TCGCTTTCGCATGATATTCCGCCAGACGCGCACCGCCGTTTTCTTTCAGCGCTTCCAGACGGGCCGCCAG
ACGCTGACGCAGTTCATCGCTATACGGCGCCAGATGGGTACGCAGCGCATCCACATGCGCACGCGCACGA
TCACGCATCTCTTCGCCCAGCGGTTCCACTTTCTGACGATACAGTTCCATCTCTTCCTGCCATTTTTTCT
GAAAGTCATCCAGATACGGCTGCACTTTCGCTTTCACCTCTTCCAGATCTTTGCTCATTTCCTGACGCAG
GCCTTCGGTTTCTTTTTCCAGGTTATCCCAAAATTCCTGGGTCACCGGGCCCAGCTGTTCACGCAGTTTG
CTAAAGGTGCTACCGTTAAAGCAGTTGGATGCGATAAAGCCATTTTTCAGGGCAAAGTTGTGGTCACGTT
CGACACCAATATCGTAGACATTCTGTTTGCCCAGATATTTACGGGTCGCGATTTTAATGCCCTGAAAATA
CAGGTTTTCATGATGATGATGATGATGGCTGCTGCCCATGGTATATCTCCTTCTTAAAGTTAAACAAAAT
TATTTCTAGAGGGGAATTGTTATCCGCTCACAATTCCCCTATAGTGAGTCGTATTAATTTCGCGGGATCG
AGATCTCGATCCTCTACGCCGGACGCATCGTGGCCGGCATCACCGGCGCCACAGGTGCGGTTGCTGGCGC
CTATATCGCCGACATCACCGATGGGGAAGATCGGGCTCGCCACTTCGGGCTCATGAGCGCTTGTTTCGGC
GTGGGTATGGTGGCAGGCCCCGTGGCCGGGGGACTGTTGGGCGCCATCTCCTTGCATGCACCATTCCTTG
CGGCGGCGGTGCTCAACGGCCTCAACCTACTACTGGGCTGCTTCCTAATGCAGGAGTCGCATAAGGGAGA
GCGTCGAGATCCCGGACACCATCGAATGGCGCAAAACCTTTCGCGGTATGGCATGATAGCGCCCGGAAGA
GAGTCAATTCAGGGTGGTGAATGTGAAACCAGTAACGTTATACGATGTCGCAGAGTATGCCGGTGTCTCT
TATCAGACCGTTTCCCGCGTGGTGAACCAGGCCAGCCACGTTTCTGCGAAAACGCGGGAAAAAGTGGAAG
CGGCGATGGCGGAGCTGAATTACATTCCCAACCGCGTGGCACAACAACTGGCGGGCAAACAGTCGTTGCT
GATTGGCGTTGCCACCTCCAGTCTGGCCCTGCACGCGCCGTCGCAAATTGTCGCGGCGATTAAATCTCGC
GCCGATCAACTGGGTGCCAGCGTGGTGGTGTCGATGGTAGAACGAAGCGGCGTCGAAGCCTGTAAAGCGG
CGGTGCACAATCTTCTCGCGCAACGCGTCAGTGGGCTGATCATTAACTATCCGCTGGATGACCAGGATGC
CATTGCTGTGGAAGCTGCCTGCACTAATGTTCCGGCGTTATTTCTTGATGTCTCTGACCAGACACCCATC
AACAGTATTATTTTCTCCCATGAAGACGGTACGCGACTGGGCGTGGAGCATCTGGTCGCATTGGGTCACC
AGCAAATCGCGCTGTTAGCGGGCCCATTAAGTTCTGTCTCGGCGCGTCTGCGTCTGGCTGGCTGGCATAA
ATATCTCACTCGCAATCAAATTCAGCCGATAGCGGAACGGGAAGGCGACTGGAGTGCCATGTCCGGTTTT
CAACAAACCATGCAAATGCTGAATGAGGGCATCGTTCCCACTGCGATGCTGGTTGCCAACGATCAGATGG
CGCTGGGCGCAATGCGCGCCATTACCGAGTCCGGGCTGCGCGTTGGTGCGGATATCTCGGTAGTGGGATA
CGACGATACCGAAGACAGCTCATGTTATATCCCGCCGTTAACCACCATCAAACAGGATTTTCGCCTGCTG
GGGCAAACCAGCGTGGACCGCTTGCTGCAACTCTCTCAGGGCCAGGCGGTGAAGGGCAATCAGCTGTTGC
CCGTCTCACTGGTGAAAAGAAAAACCACCCTGGCGCCCAATACGCAAACCGCCTCTCCCCGCGCGTTGGC
CGATTCATTAATGCAGCTGGCACGACAGGTTTCCCGACTGGAAAGCGGGCAGTGAGCGCAACGCAATTAA
TGTAAGTTAGCTCACTCATTAGGCACCGGGATCTCGACCGATGCCCTTGAGAGCCTTCAACCCAGTCAGC
TCCTTCCGGTGGGCGCGGGGCATGACTATCGTCGCCGCACTTATGACTGTCTTCTTTATCATGCAACTCG
TAGGACAGGTGCCGGCAGCGCTCTGGGTCATTTTCGGCGAGGACCGCTTTCGCTGGAGCGCGACGATGAT
CGGCCTGTCGCTTGCGGTATTCGGAATCTTGCACGCCCTCGCTCAAGCCTTCGTCACTGGTCCCGCCACC
AAACGTTTCGGCGAGAAGCAGGCCATTATCGCCGGCATGGCGGCCCCACGGGTGCGCATGATCGTGCTCC
TGTCGTTGAGGACCCGGCTAGGCTGGCGGGGTTGCCTTACTGGTTAGCAGAATGAATCACCGATACGCGA
GCGAACGTGAAGCGACTGCTGCTGCAAAACGTCTGCGACCTGAGCAACAACATGAATGGTCTTCGGTTTC
CGTGTTTCGTAAAGTCTGGAAACGCGGAAGTCAGCGCCCTGCACCATTATGTTCCGGATCTGCATCGCAG
GATGCTGCTGGCTACCCTGTGGAACACCTACATCTGTATTAACGAAGCGCTGGCATTGACCCTGAGTGAT
TTTTCTCTGGTCCCGCCGCATCCATACCGCCAGTTGTTTACCCTCACAACGTTCCAGTAACCGGGCATGT
TCATCATCAGTAACCCGTATCGTGAGCATCCTCTCTCGTTTCATCGGTATCATTACCCCCATGAACAGAA
ATCCCCCTTACACGGAGGCATCAGTGACCAAACAGGAAAAAACCGCCCTTAACATGGCCCGCTTTATCAG
AAGCCAGACATTAACGCTTCTGGAGAAACTCAACGAGCTGGACGCGGATGAACAGGCAGACATCTGTGAA
TCGCTTCACGACCACGCTGATGAGCTTTACCGCAGCTGCCTCGCGCGTTTCGGTGATGACGGTGAAAACC
TCTGACACATGCAGCTCCCGGAGACGGTCACAGCTTGTCTGTAAGCGGATGCCGGGAGCAGACAAGCCCG
TCAGGGCGCGTCAGCGGGTGTTGGCGGGTGTCGGGGCGCAGCCATGACCCAGTCACGTAGCGATAGCGGA
GTGTATACTGGCTTAACTATGCGGCATCAGAGCAGATTGTACTGAGAGTGCACCATTGCGGTGTGAAATA
CCGCACAGATGCGTAAGGAGAAAATACCGCATCAGGCGCTCTTCCGCTTCCTCGCTCACTGACTCGCTGC
GCTCGGTCGTTCGGCTGCGGCGAGCGGTATCAGCTCACTCAAAGGCGGTAATACGGTTATCCACAGAATC
AGGGGATAACGCAGGAAAGAACATGTGAGCAAAAGGCCAGCAAAAGGCCAGGAACCGTAAAAAGGCCGCG
TTGCTGGCGTTTTTCCATAGGCTCCGCCCCCCTGACGAGCATCACAAAAATCGACGCTCAAGTCAGAGGT
GGCGAAACCCGACAGGACTATAAAGATACCAGGCGTTTCCCCCTGGAAGCTCCCTCGTGCGCTCTCCTGT
TCCGACCCTGCCGCTTACCGGATACCTGTCCGCCTTTCTCCCTTCGGGAAGCGTGGCGCTTTCTCATAGC
TCACGCTGTAGGTATCTCAGTTCGGTGTAGGTCGTTCGCTCCAAGCTGGGCTGTGTGCACGAACCCCCCG
TTCAGCCCGACCGCTGCGCCTTATCCGGTAACTATCGTCTTGAGTCCAACCCGGTAAGACACGACTTATC
GCCACTGGCAGCAGCCACTGGTAACAGGATTAGCAGAGCGAGGTATGTAGGCGGTGCTACAGAGTTCTTG
AAGTGGTGGCCTAACTACGGCTACACTAGAAGGACAGTATTTGGTATCTGCGCTCTGCTGAAGCCAGTTA
CCTTCGGAAAAAGAGTTGGTAGCTCTTGATCCGGCAAACAAACCACCGCTGGTAGCGGTGGTTTTTTTGT
TTGCAAGCAGCAGATTACGCGCAGAAAAAAAGGATCTCAAGAAGATCCTTTGATCTTTTCTACGGGGTCT
GACGCTCAGTGGAACGAAAACTCACGTTAAGGGATTTTGGTCATGAACAATAAAACTGTCTGCTTACATA
AACAGTAATACAAGGGGTGTTATGAGCCATATTCAACGGGAAACGTCTTGCTCTAGGCCGCGATTAAATT
CCAACATGGATGCTGATTTATATGGGTATAAATGGGCTCGCGATAATGTCGGGCAATCAGGTGCGACAAT
CTATCGATTGTATGGGAAGCCCGATGCGCCAGAGTTGTTTCTGAAACATGGCAAAGGTAGCGTTGCCAAT
GATGTTACAGATGAGATGGTCAGACTAAACTGGCTGACGGAATTTATGCCTCTTCCGACCATCAAGCATT
TTATCCGTACTCCTGATGATGCATGGTTACTCACCACTGCGATCCCCGGGAAAACAGCATTCCAGGTATT
AGAAGAATATCCTGATTCAGGTGAAAATATTGTTGATGCGCTGGCAGTGTTCCTGCGCCGGTTGCATTCG
ATTCCTGTTTGTAATTGTCCTTTTAACAGCGATCGCGTATTTCGTCTCGCTCAGGCGCAATCACGAATGA
ATAACGGTTTGGTTGATGCGAGTGATTTTGATGACGAGCGTAATGGCTGGCCTGTTGAACAAGTCTGGAA
AGAAATGCATAAACTTTTGCCATTCTCACCGGATTCAGTCGTCACTCATGGTGATTTCTCACTTGATAAC
CTTATTTTTGACGAGGGGAAATTAATAGGTTGTATTGATGTTGGACGAGTCGGAATCGCAGACCGATACC
AGGATCTTGCCATCCTATGGAACTGCCTCGGTGAGTTTTCTCCTTCATTACAGAAACGGCTTTTTCAAAA
ATATGGTATTGATAATCCTGATATGAATAAATTGCAGTTTCATTTGATGCTCGATGAGTTTTTCTAAGAA
TTAATTCATGAGCGGATACATATTTGAATGTATTTAGAAAAATAAACAAATAGGGGTTCCGCGCACATTT
CCCCGAAAAGTGCCACCTAAATTGTAAGCGTTAATATTTTGTTAAAATTCGCGTTAAATTTTTGTTAAAT
CAGCTCATTTTTTAACCAATAGGCCGAAATCGGCAAAATCCCTTATAAATCAAAAGAATAGACCGAGATA
GGGT
[37 nt withheld, positions 5885-5921]
AAAGAACGTGGACTCCAACGTCAAAGG
[49 nt withheld, positions 5949-5997]
T
[91 nt withheld, positions 5999-6089]
G
[124 nt withheld, positions 6091-6214]
CCCATTCGCCA
