>Addgene plasmid #199771 | pET28a-cMSPdH5 | depositor partial sequence | sequence record 393215 | T7
ATGGGCAGCAGCCATCATCATCATCATCATGAAAACCTGTATTTTCAGGGCATTAAAATCGCGACCCGTA
AATATCTGGGCAAACAGAATGTCTACGATATTGGTGTCGAACGTGACCACAACTTTGCCCTGAAAAATGG
CTTTATCGCATCCAACTGCTTTAACGGTAGCACCTTTAGCAAACTGCGTGAACAGCTGGGCCCGGTGACC
CAGGAATTTTGGGATAACCTGGAAAAAGAAACCGAAGGCCTGCGTCAGGAAATGAGCAAAGATCTGGAAG
AGGTGAAAGCGAAAGTGCAGCCGTATCTGGATGACTTTCAGAAAAAATGGCAGGAAGAGATGGAACTGTA
TCGTCAGAAAGTGGAACCGCTGGGCGAAGAGATGCGTGATCGTGCGCGTGCGCATGTGGATGCGCTGCGT
ACCCATCTGGCGCCGTATAGCGATGAACTGCGTCAGCGTCTGGCGGCCCGTCTGGAAGCGCTGAAAGAAA
ACGGCGGTGCGCGTCTGGCGGAATATCATGCGAAAGCGACCGAACATCTGAGCACCCTGAGCGAAAAAGC
GAAACCGGCGCTGGAAGATCTGCGTCAGGGCCTGCTGCCGGTGCTGGAAAGCTTTAAAGTGAGCTTTCTG
AGCGCGCTGGAAGAGTATACCAAAAAACTGAACACCCAGGGTTGTCTGTCCTATGAAACGGAAATCCTGA
CGGTGGAATACGGTCTGCTGCCGATTGGTAAAATTGTGGAAAAACGCATTGAATGCACCGTGTATAGCGT
TGACAACAATGGCAACATTTACACGCAGCCGGTCGCGCAATGGCATGACCGTGGCGAACAGGAAGTGTTT
GAATATTGTCTGGAAGATGGTTCTCTGATCCGCGCCACCAAAGATCACAAATTTATGACGGTGGACGGTC
AAATGCTGCCGATTGATGAAATCTTCGAACGTGAACTGGATCTGATGCGCGTTGACAACCTGCCGAATGA
CAAGCTTGCGGCCGCACTCGAGCACCACCACCACCACCACTGA
